Addgene plasmid #205152: pUAS-FRT-GFP-FRT-uM-dCBEevoCDA1
Purpose: Inducible expression of dCBEevoCDA1 under control of Gal4/UAS and FLP/FRT
Depositing lab: Michael Boutros. Depositing organization: Deutsches Krebsforschungszentrum (DKFZ). Publication: A temperature-tolerant CRISPR base editor mediates highly efficient and precise gene editing in Drosophila. Doll RM, Boutros M, Port F. Sci Adv. 2023 Sep;9(35):eadj1568. doi: 10.1126/sciadv.adj1568. Epub 2023 Aug 30. PubMed 37647411.
Backbone
  Vector backbone: pUASTattB
  Total vector size (bp): 15371
  Vector type: Insect Expression, CRISPR
Growth in bacteria
  Bacterial resistance: Ampicillin, 100 μg/mL
  Growth temperature: 37°C
  Growth strain: DH5alpha
  Copy number: Unknown
Gene/Insert
  Gene/Insert name: FRT-GFP-FRT-uORF-dCBEevoCDA1
  Species: Synthetic
  Insert size (bp): 6902
  Promoter: UAST
  Cloning method: Ligation Independent Cloning
  Sequencing primers: 5′ AATCAACTGCAACTACTG
Terms and licenses: Academic/Nonprofit Terms; Industry Terms: Not Available to Industry
How to cite: pUAS-FRT-GFP-FRT-uM-dCBEevoCDA1 was a gift from Michael Boutros (Addgene plasmid # 205152 ; http://n2t.net/addgene:205152 ; RRID:Addgene_205152)
