[The description below was written by a language model from this plasmid's Addgene catalogue record and pLannotate feature annotations shown in this document.]
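Description:
pUAS-FRT-GFP-FRT-uM-dCBEevoCDA1 is a roughly 15.4 kb Drosophila transgenesis and expression plasmid built on the pUASTattB backbone, designed to place a cytosine base editor under combined Gal4/UAS and FLP/FRT control. It is propagated in E. coli through a high-copy ColE1/pUC-type origin with ampicillin selection, and also carries an f1 origin and residual lac/T7/T3 cloning-vector elements. For fly work it provides a φC31 attB site for integrase-mediated insertion into a genomic attP landing site and a mini-white gene as the visible eye-colour marker for transformants, with a loxP site next to the marker.

The expression unit consists of five Gal4-binding UAS repeats and the hsp70 minimal promoter (the UAST promoter), followed by a stop cassette flanked by two minimal FRT sites in the same orientation. This cassette encodes mEGFP and ends in an SV40 small t intron and polyadenylation signal, so Gal4-expressing cells initially make GFP and transcription terminates before the editor. FLP recombinase excises the cassette, bringing the downstream sequence under UAS control. According to the insert name, that sequence begins with an upstream open reading frame (uORF, "uM"), an element generally used to dampen translation of the main coding sequence. The short Venus-like fragments annotated there probably correspond to it. The editor itself comprises an S. pyogenes Cas9 domain followed by a uracil glycosylase inhibitor (UGI), then a second SV40 intron/poly(A) region. The region upstream of Cas9 is unannotated and presumably holds the evoCDA1 deaminase. The "d" prefix suggests a nuclease-dead Cas9, though the record does not list the mutations. The NGS and depositor sequence records differ by one nucleotide in length and share the same annotated features. The construct serves spatially and temporally restricted base editing in Drosophila.
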