Features (pLannotate 1.2.2; 36 found; start..end, strand, type, name):
      4..432     +  rep_origin     f1 ori (sequence partly withheld): f1 bacteriophage origin of replication; arrow indicates direction of (+) strand synthesis
    463..620     -  CDS            lacZα (fragment): LacZα fragment of β-galactosidase; lacZ fragment
    623..641     +  promoter       T7 promoter: promoter for bacteriophage T7 RNA polymerase
    666..4802    +  gene           mini-white: white; This modified version of the white gene lacks part of the first intron.
   4809..4842    -  protein_bind   loxP: Cre-mediated recombination occurs in the 8-bp core sequence (GCATACAT). Cre recombinase
   4855..4876    -  misc_feature   MCS (fragment): pUC18/19 multiple cloning site
   4875..4969    +  protein_bind   5X UAS: five tandem copies of the "ScaI site" 17-mer CGGAGTACTGTCCTCCG, an upstream activating sequence (UAS) that efficiently binds yeast Gal4 (Webster et al., 1988; Pfeiffer et al., 2010) GAL4
   4988..5226    +  promoter       hsp70 promoter: Drosophila melanogaster hsp70Bb promoter
   5260..5293    -  protein_bind   FRT (minimal): supports FLP-mediated excision but not integration (Turan and Bode, 2011) FLP recombinase from the Saccharomyces cerevisiae 2μ plasmid
   5298..6014    +  CDS            mEGFP: mEGFP is a basic (constitutively fluorescent) green fluorescent protein published in 2002, derived from Aequorea victoria. It has moderate acid sensitivity.
   6046..6120    +  CDS            small t antigen (fragment): SV40 (simian virus 40) small t antigen
   6122..6187    +  intron         small t intron: SV40 (simian virus 40) small t antigen intron
   6317..6337    +  CDS            SV40 NLS: nuclear localization signal of SV40 (simian virus 40) large T antigen
   6344..6478    +  CDS            LT_POVHA (fragment): Protein inferred from homology: Swiss-Prot protein existence level 3. Isoform large T antigen is a key early protein essential for both driving viral replication and inducing cellular transformation. Plays a role in viral genome replication by driving entry of quiescent cells into the cell cycle and by autoregulating the synthesis of viral early mRNA. Displays highly oncogenic activities by corrupting the host cellular checkpoint mechanisms that guard cell division and the transcription, replication, and repair of DNA. Participates in the modulation of cellular gene expression preceeding viral
   6503..6586    +  CDS            large T antigen (fragment): large T antigen from SV40 (simian virus 40)
   6609..6743    +  polyA_signal   SV40 poly(A) signal: SV40 polyadenylation signal
   6761..6794    -  protein_bind   FRT (minimal): supports FLP-mediated excision but not integration (Turan and Bode, 2011) FLP recombinase from the Saccharomyces cerevisiae 2μ plasmid
   6805..6867    +  CDS            VN155(I152L) (fragment): improved N-terminal fragment of mVenus for use in bimolecular fluorescence complementation (BiFC) (Kodama and Hu, 2010)
   6874..6914    -  CDS            VN155(I152L) (fragment): improved N-terminal fragment of mVenus for use in bimolecular fluorescence complementation (BiFC) (Kodama and Hu, 2010)
   7716..11816   +  CDS            Cas9: Cas9 (Csn1) endonuclease from the Streptococcus pyogenes Type II CRISPR/Cas system generates RNA-guided double strand breaks in DNA
  11847..12095   +  CDS            UGI: UNGI_BPPB2 - Experimental evidence at protein level: Swiss-Prot protein existence level 1. This protein binds specifically and reversibly to the host uracil-DNA glycosylase, preventing removal of uracil residues from PBS2 DNA by the host uracil-excision repair system. From Bacillus phage PBS2 (Bacteriophage PBS2).
  12169..12243   +  CDS            small t antigen (fragment): SV40 (simian virus 40) small t antigen
  12245..12310   +  intron         small t intron: SV40 (simian virus 40) small t antigen intron
  12440..12460   +  CDS            SV40 NLS: nuclear localization signal of SV40 (simian virus 40) large T antigen
  12467..12601   +  CDS            LT_POVHA (fragment): Protein inferred from homology: Swiss-Prot protein existence level 3. Isoform large T antigen is a key early protein essential for both driving viral replication and inducing cellular transformation. Plays a role in viral genome replication by driving entry of quiescent cells into the cell cycle and by autoregulating the synthesis of viral early mRNA. Displays highly oncogenic activities by corrupting the host cellular checkpoint mechanisms that guard cell division and the transcription, replication, and repair of DNA. Participates in the modulation of cellular gene expression preceeding viral
  12626..12709   +  CDS            large T antigen (fragment): large T antigen from SV40 (simian virus 40)
  12732..12866   +  polyA_signal   SV40 poly(A) signal: SV40 polyadenylation signal
  12895..12964   +  protein_bind   attB: attB site for the φC31 integrase (Groth et al., 2000) phage φC31 integrase
  13183..13201   -  promoter       T3 promoter: promoter for bacteriophage T3 RNA polymerase
  13244..13266   -  protein_bind   lac operator (fragment): The lac repressor binds to the lac operator to inhibit transcription in E. coli. This inhibition can be relieved by adding lactose or isopropyl-β-D-thiogalactopyranoside (IPTG). lac repressor encoded by lacI
  13270..13300   -  promoter       lac promoter: promoter for the E. coli lac operon
  13315..13336   -  protein_bind   CAP binding site: CAP binding activates transcription in the presence of cAMP. E. coli catabolite activator protein
  13349..13441   -  CDS            lacI (fragment): lac repressor; lacI; The lac repressor binds to the lac operator to inhibit transcription in E. coli. This inhibition can be relieved by adding lactose or isopropyl-β-D-thiogalactopyranoside (IPTG).
  13624..14212   -  rep_origin     ori: high-copy-number ColE1/pMB1/pBR322/pUC origin of replication
  14383..15243   -  CDS            AmpR: β-lactamase; bla; confers resistance to ampicillin, carbenicillin, and related antibiotics
  15244..15348   -  promoter       AmpR promoter: bla
>Addgene plasmid #205152 | pUAS-FRT-GFP-FRT-uM-dCBEevoCDA1 | depositor full sequence | sequence record 399350 | pUAS-FRT-GFP-FRT-uM-dCBEevoCDA1 sequence 15371 bps
CTG
[124 nt withheld, positions 4-127]
C
[91 nt withheld, positions 129-219]
A
[49 nt withheld, positions 221-269]
CCTTTGACGTTGGAGTCCACGTTCTTT
[37 nt withheld, positions 297-333]
ACCCTATCTCGGTCTATTCTTTTGATTTATAAGGGATTTTGCCGATTTCGGCCTATTGGTTAAAAAATGA
GCTGATTTAACAAAAATTTAACGCGAATTTTAACAAAATATTAACGCTTACAATTTCCATTCGCCATTCA
GGCTGCGCAACTGTTGGGAAGGGCGATCGGTGCGGGCCTCTTCGCTATTACGCCAGCTGGCGAAAGGGGG
ATGTGCTGCAAGGCGATTAAGTTGGGTAACGCCAGGGTTTTCCCAGTCACGACGTTGTAAAACGACGGCC
AGTGAATTGTAATACGACTCACTATAGGGCGAATTGGGTACGTACCGGGCCCCTAGTATGTATGTAAGTT
AATAAAACCCATTTTTGCGGAAAGTAGATAAAAAAAACATTTTTTTTTTTTACTGCACTGGATATCATTG
AACTTATCTGATCAGTTTTAAATTTACTTCGATCCAAGGGTATTTGATGTACCAGGTTCTTTCGATTACC
TCTCACTCAAAATGACATTCCACTCAAAGTCAGCGCTGTTTGCCTCCTTCTCTGTCCACAGAAATATCGC
CGTCTCTTTCGCCGCTGCGTCCGCTATCTCTTTCGCCACCGTTTGTAGCGTTACGTAGCGTCAATGTCCG
CCTTCAGTTGCATTTTGTCAGCGGTTTCGTGACGAAGCTCCAAGCGGTTTACGCCATCAATTAAACACAA
AGTGCTGTGCCAAAACTCCTCTCGCTTCTTATTTTTGTTTGTTTTTTGAGTGATTGGGGTGGTGATTGGT
TTTGGGTGGGTAAGCAGGGGAAAGTGTGAAAAATCCCGGCAATGGGCCAAGAGGATCAGGAGCTATTAAT
TCGCGGAGGCAGCAAACACCCATCTGCCGAGCATCTGAACAATGTGAGTAGTACATGTGCATACATCTTA
AGTTCACTTGATCTATAGGAACTGCGATTGCAACATCAAATTGTCTGCGGCGTGAGAACTGCGACCCACA
AAAATCCCAAACCGCAATTGCACAAACAAATAGTGACACGAAACAGATTATTCTGGTAGCTGTTCTCGCT
ATATAAGACAATTTTTGAGATCATATCATGATCAAGACATCTAAAGGCATTCATTTTCGACTATATTCTT
TTTTACAAAAAATATAACAACCAGATATTTTAAGCTGATCCTAGATGCACAAAAAATAAATAAAAGTATA
AACCTACTTCGTAGGATACTTCGGGGTACTTTTTGTTCGGGGTTAGATGAGCATAACGCTTGTAGTTGAT
ATTTGAGATCCCCTATCATTGCAGGGTGACAGCGGAGCGGCTTCGCAGAGCTGCATTAACCAGGGCTTCG
GGCAGGCCAAAAACTACGGCACGCTCCGGCCACCCAGTCCGCCGGAGGACTCCGGTTCAGGGAGCGGCCA
ACTAGCCGAGAACCTCACCTATGCCTGGCACAATATGGACATCTTTGGGGCGGTCAATCAGCCGGGCTCC
GGATGGCGGCAGCTGGTCAACCGGACACGCGGACTATTCTGCAACGAGCGACACATACCGGCGCCCAGGA
AACATTTGCTCAAGAACGGTGAGTTTCTATTCGCAGTCGGCTGATCTGTGTGAAATCTTAATAAAGGGTC
CAATTACCAATTTGAAACTCAGTTTGCGGCGTGGCCTATCCGGGCGAACTTTTGGCCGTGATGGGCAGTT
CCGGTGCCGGAAAGACGACCCTGCTGAATGCCCTTGCCTTTCGATCGCCGCAGGGCATCCAAGTATCGCC
ATCCGGGATGCGACTGCTCAATGGCCAACCTGTGGACGCCAAGGAGATGCAGGCCAGGTGCGCCTATGTC
CAGCAGGATGACCTCTTTATCGGCTCCCTAACGGCCAGGGAACACCTGATTTTCCAGGCCATGGTGCGGA
TGCCACGACATCTGACCTATCGGCAGCGAGTGGCCCGCGTGGATCAGGTGATCCAGGAGCTTTCGCTCAG
CAAATGTCAGCACACGATCATCGGTGTGCCCGGCAGGGTGAAAGGTCTGTCCGGCGGAGAAAGGAAGCGT
CTGGCATTCGCCTCCGAGGCACTAACCGATCCGCCGCTTCTGATCTGCGATGAGCCCACCTCCGGACTGG
ACTCATTTACCGCCCACAGCGTCGTCCAGGTGCTGAAGAAGCTGTCGCAGAAGGGCAAGACCGTCATCCT
GACCATTCATCAGCCGTCTTCCGAGCTGTTTGAGCTCTTTGACAAGATCCTTCTGATGGCCGAGGGCAGG
GTAGCTTTCTTGGGCACTCCCAGCGAAGCCGTCGACTTCTTTTCCTAGTGAGTTCGATGTGTTTATTAAG
GGTATCTAGCATTACATTACATCTCAACTCCTATCCAGCGTGGGTGCCCAGTGTCCTACCAACTACAATC
CGGCGGACTTTTACGTACAGGTGTTGGCCGTTGTGCCCGGACGGGAGATCGAGTCCCGTGATCGGATCGC
CAAGATATGCGACAATTTTGCTATTAGCAAAGTAGCCCGGGATATGGAGCAGTTGTTGGCCACCAAAAAT
TTGGAGAAGCCACTGGAGCAGCCGGAGAATGGGTACACCTACAAGGCCACCTGGTTCATGCAGTTCCGGG
CGGTCCTGTGGCGATCCTGGCTGTCGGTGCTCAAGGAACCACTCCTCGTAAAAGTGCGACTTATTCAGAC
AACGGTGAGTGGTTCCAGTGGAAACAAATGATATAACGCTTACAATTCTTGGAAACAAATTCGCTAGATT
TTAGTTAGAATTGCCTGATTCCACACCCTTCTTAGTTTTTTTCAATGAGATGTATAGTTTATAGTTTTGC
AGAAAATAAATAAATTTCATTTAACTCGCGAACATGTTGAAGATATGAATATTAATGAGATGCGAGTAAC
ATTTTAATTTGCAGATGGTTGCCATCTTGATTGGCCTCATCTTTTTGGGCCAACAACTCACGCAAGTGGG
CGTGATGAATATCAACGGAGCCATCTTCCTCTTCCTGACCAACATGACCTTTCAAAACGTCTTTGCCACG
ATAAATGTAAGTCTTGTTTAGAATACATTTGCATATTAATAATTTACTAACTTTCTAATGAATCGATTCG
ATTTAGGTGTTCACCTCAGAGCTGCCAGTTTTTATGAGGGAGGCCCGAAGTCGACTTTATCGCTGTGACA
CATACTTTCTGGGCAAAACGATTGCCGAATTACCGCTTTTTCTCACAGTGCCACTGGTCTTCACGGCGAT
TGCCTATCCGATGATCGGACTGCGGGCCGGAGTGCTGCACTTCTTCAACTGCCTGGCGCTGGTCACTCTG
GTGGCCAATGTGTCAACGTCCTTCGGATATCTAATATCCTGCGCCAGCTCCTCGACCTCGATGGCGCTGT
CTGTGGGTCCGCCGGTTATCATACCATTCCTGCTCTTTGGCGGCTTCTTCTTGAACTCGGGCTCGGTGCC
AGTATACCTCAAATGGTTGTCGTACCTCTCATGGTTCCGTTACGCCAACGAGGGTCTGCTGATTAACCAA
TGGGCGGACGTGGAGCCGGGCGAAATTAGCTGCACATCGTCGAACACCACGTGCCCCAGTTCGGGCAAGG
TCATCCTGGAGACGCTTAACTTCTCCGCCGCCGATCTGCCGCTGGACTACGTGGGTCTGGCCATTCTCAT
CGTGAGCTTCCGGGTGCTCGCATATCTGGCTCTAAGACTTCGGGCCCGACGCAAGGAGTAGCCGACATAT
ATCCGAAATAACTGCTTGTTTTTTTTTTTTACCATTATTACCATCGTGTTTACTGTTTATTGCCCCCTCA
AAAAGCTAATGTAATTATATTTGTGCCAATAAAAACAAGATATGACCTATAGAATACAAGTATTTCCCCT
TCGAACATCCCCACAAGTAGACTTTGGATTTGTCTTCTAACCAAAAGACTTACACACCTGCATACCTTAC
ATCAAAAACTCGTTTATCGCTACATAAAACACCGGGATATATTTTTTATATACATACTTTTCAAATCGCG
CGCCCTCTTCATAATTCACCTCCACCACACCACGTTTCGTAGTTGCTCTTTCGCTGTCTCCCACCCGCTC
TCCGCAACACATTCACCTTTTGTTCGACGACCTTGGAGCGACTGTCGTTAGTTCCGCGCGATTCGGTTCG
CTCAAATGGTTCCGAGTGGTTCATTTCGTCTCAATAGAAATTAGTAATAAATATTTGTATGTACAATTTA
TTTGCTCCAATATATTTGTATATATTTCCCTCACAGCTATATTTATTCTAATTTAATATTATGACTTTTT
AAGGTAATTTTTTGTGACCTGTTCGGAGTGATTAGCGTTACAATTTGAACTGAAAGTGACATCCAGTGTT
TGTTCCTTGTGTAGATGCATCTCAAAAAAATGGTGGGCATAATAGTGTTGTTTATATATATCAAAAATAA
CAACTATAATAATAAGAATACATTTAATTTAGAAAATGCTTGGATTTCACTGGAACTAGGCTAGCATAAC
TTCGTATAATGTATGCTATACGAAGTTATGCTAGCGGATCCAAGCTTGCATGCCTGCAGGTCGGAGTACT
GTCCTCCGAGCGGAGTACTGTCCTCCGAGCGGAGTACTGTCCTCCGAGCGGAGTACTGTCCTCCGAGCGG
AGTACTGTCCTCCGAGCGGAGACTCTAGCGAGCGCCGGAGTATAAATAGAGGCGCTTCGTCTACGGAGCG
ACAATTCAATTCAAACAAGCAAAGTGAACACGTCGCTAAGCGAAAGCTAAGCAAATAAACAAGCGCAGCT
GAACAAGCTAAACAATCTGCAGTAAAGTGCAAGTTAAAGTGAATCAATTAAAAGTAACCAGCAACCAAGT
AAATCAACTGCAACTACTGAAATCTGCCAAGAAGTAATTATTGAATACAAGAAGAGAACTCTGAATAGGG
AATTGGGAAGGTACCGCATACCAAACGAAGTTCCTATACTTTCTAGAGAATAGGAACTTCCAAAATGGTG
AGCAAGGGCGAGGAGCTGTTCACCGGGGTGGTGCCCATCCTGGTCGAGCTGGACGGCGACGTAAACGGCC
ACAAGTTCAGCGTGTCCGGCGAGGGCGAGGGCGATGCCACCTACGGCAAGCTGACCCTGAAGTTCATCTG
CACCACCGGCAAGCTGCCCGTGCCCTGGCCCACCCTCGTGACCACCCTGACCTACGGCGTGCAGTGCTTC
AGCCGCTACCCCGACCACATGAAGCAGCACGACTTCTTCAAGTCCGCCATGCCCGAAGGCTACGTCCAGG
AGCGCACCATCTTCTTCAAGGACGACGGCAACTACAAGACCCGCGCCGAGGTGAAGTTCGAGGGCGACAC
CCTGGTGAACCGCATCGAGCTGAAGGGCATCGACTTCAAGGAGGACGGCAACATCCTGGGGCACAAGCTG
GAGTACAACTACAACAGCCACAACGTCTATATCATGGCCGACAAGCAGAAGAACGGCATCAAGGTGAACT
TCAAGATCCGCCACAACATCGAGGACGGCAGCGTGCAGCTCGCCGACCACTACCAGCAGAACACCCCCAT
CGGCGACGGCCCCGTGCTGCTGCCCGACAACCACTACCTGAGCACCCAGTCCAAGCTGAGCAAAGACCCC
AACGAGAAGCGCGATCACATGGTCCTGCTGGAGTTCGTGACCGCCGCCGGGATCACTCTCGGCATGGACG
AGCTGTACAAGCCGCGGCCCGAGAAGCGTAAACAGGAATAAGGATCTTTGTGAAGGAACCTTACTTCTGT
GGTGTGACATAATTGGACAAACTACCTACAGAGATTTAAAGCTCTAAGGTAAATATAAAATTTTTAAGTG
TATAATGTGTTAAACTACTGATTCTAATTGTTTGTGTATTTTAGATTCCAACCTATGGAACTGATGAATG
GGAGCAGTGGTGGAATGCCTTTAATGAGGAAAACCTGTTTTGCTCAGAAGAAATGCCATCTAGTGATGAT
GAGGCTACTGCTGACTCTCAACATTCTACTCCTCCAAAAAAGAAGAGAAAGGTAGAAGACCCCAAGGACT
TTCCTTCAGAATTGCTAAGTTTTTTGAGTCATGCTGTGTTTAGTAATAGAACTCTTGCTTGCTTTGCTAT
TTACACCACAAAGGAAAAAGCTGCACTGCTATACAAGAAAATTATGGAAAAATATTTGATGTATAGTGCC
TTGACTAGAGATCATAATCAGCCATACCACATTTGTAGAGGTTTTACTTGCTTTAAAAAACCTCCCACAC
CTCCCCCTGAACCTGAAACATAAAATGAATGCAATTGTTGTTGTTAACTTGTTTATTGCAGCTTATAATG
GTTACAAATAAAGCAATAGCATCACAAATTTCACAAATAAAGCATTTTTTTCACTGCATTCTAGTTGTGG
TTTGTCCAAACTCATCAATGTATCTTATCATGTCTGGATCACTAGTGATCTGGCCGGGAAGTTCCTATAC
TTTCTAGAGAATAGGAACTTCGAATTCCAACATGGTGAGCAAGGGCGAGGAGCTGTTCACCGGGGTGGTG
CCCATCCTGGTCGAGCTGGACGGCTCTAGAGCCCTCGCCGGACACGCTGAACTTGTGGCCGTTTACGTCG
CTAGATAATAAGGTACCTTCCCACCATGAAACGGACAGCCGACGGAAGCGAGTTCGAGTCACCAAAGAAG
AAGCGGAAAGTCAGTACCGACGCCGAGTACGTGCGGATCCACGAGAAGCTGGATATCTATACATTCAAGA
AGCAGTTTAGCAACAATAAGAAGTCCGTGTCTCACAGATGCTACGTGCTGTTCGAGCTGAAGCGGAGAGG
AGAGAGGCGCGCCTGTTTTTGGGGCTATGCCGTGAACAAGCCACAGTCTGGAACCGAGAGGGGAATCCAC
GCAGAGATCTTCAGCATCAGGAAGGTGGAGGAGTACCTGCGCGACAACCCCGGCCAGTTTACAATCAATT
GGTATAGCTCCTGGAGCCCTTGCGCCGATTGTGCCGAGAAGATCCTGGAGTGGTACAACCAGGAGCTGAG
GGGCAATGGCCACACCCTGAAGATCTGGGTGTGCAAGCTGTACTATGAGAAGAACGCCAGGAATCAGATC
GGCCTGTGGAACCTGCGCGACAATGGCGTGGGCCTGAACGTGATGGTGTCCGAGCACTATCAGTGCTGTC
GCAAGATCTTTATCCAGTCTAGCCACAATCAGCTGAACGAGAATCGGTGGCTGGAGAAGACACTGAAGAG
AGCCGAGAAGCGGAGAAGCGAGCTGTCCATCATGTTTCAGGTGAAGATCCTGCACACCACAAAGTCTCCC
GCCGTGTCTGGCGGATCTAGCGGAGGATCCTCTGGCAGCGAGACACCAGGAACAAGCGAGTCAGCAACAC
CAGAGAGCAGTGGCGGCAGCAGCGGCGGCAGCGACAAGAAGTACTCCATTGGGCTCGCCATCGGCACAAA
CAGCGTCGGCTGGGCCGTCATTACGGACGAGTACAAGGTGCCGAGCAAAAAATTCAAAGTTCTGGGCAAT
ACCGATCGCCACAGCATAAAGAAGAACCTCATTGGCGCCCTCCTGTTCGACTCCGGGGAGACGGCCGAAG
CCACGCGGCTCAAAAGAACAGCACGGCGCAGATATACCCGCAGAAAGAATCGGATCTGCTACCTGCAGGA
GATCTTTAGTAATGAGATGGCTAAGGTGGATGACTCTTTCTTCCATAGGCTGGAGGAGTCCTTTTTGGTG
GAGGAGGATAAAAAGCACGAGCGCCACCCAATCTTTGGCAATATCGTGGACGAGGTGGCGTACCATGAAA
AGTACCCAACCATATATCATCTGAGGAAGAAGCTTGTAGACAGTACTGATAAGGCTGACTTGCGGTTGAT
CTATCTCGCGCTGGCGCATATGATCAAATTTCGGGGACACTTCCTCATCGAGGGGGACCTGAACCCAGAC
AACAGCGATGTCGACAAACTCTTTATCCAACTGGTTCAGACTTACAATCAGCTTTTCGAAGAGAACCCGA
TCAACGCATCCGGAGTTGACGCCAAAGCAATCCTGAGCGCTAGGCTGTCCAAATCCCGGCGGCTCGAAAA
CCTCATCGCACAGCTCCCTGGGGAGAAGAAGAACGGCCTGTTTGGTAATCTTATCGCCCTGTCACTCGGG
CTGACCCCCAACTTTAAATCTAACTTCGACCTGGCCGAAGATGCCAAGCTTCAACTGAGCAAAGACACCT
ACGATGATGATCTCGACAATCTGCTGGCCCAGATCGGCGACCAGTACGCAGACCTTTTTTTGGCGGCAAA
GAACCTGTCAGACGCCATTCTGCTGAGTGATATTCTGCGAGTGAACACGGAGATCACCAAAGCTCCGCTG
AGCGCTAGTATGATCAAGCGCTATGATGAGCACCACCAAGACTTGACTTTGCTGAAGGCCCTTGTCAGAC
AGCAACTGCCTGAGAAGTACAAGGAAATTTTCTTCGATCAGTCTAAAAATGGCTACGCCGGATACATTGA
CGGCGGAGCAAGCCAGGAGGAATTTTACAAATTTATTAAGCCCATCTTGGAAAAAATGGACGGCACCGAG
GAGCTGCTGGTAAAGCTTAACAGAGAAGATCTGTTGCGCAAACAGCGCACTTTCGACAATGGAAGCATCC
CCCACCAGATTCACCTGGGCGAACTGCACGCTATCCTCAGGCGGCAAGAGGATTTCTACCCCTTTTTGAA
AGATAACAGGGAAAAGATTGAGAAAATCCTCACATTTCGGATACCCTACTATGTAGGCCCCCTCGCCCGG
GGAAATTCCAGATTCGCGTGGATGACTCGCAAATCAGAAGAGACCATCACTCCCTGGAACTTCGAGGAAG
TCGTGGATAAGGGGGCCTCTGCCCAGTCCTTCATCGAAAGGATGACTAACTTTGATAAAAATCTGCCTAA
CGAAAAGGTGCTTCCTAAACACTCTCTGCTGTACGAGTACTTCACAGTTTATAACGAGCTCACCAAGGTC
AAATACGTCACAGAAGGGATGAGAAAGCCAGCATTCCTGTCTGGAGAGCAGAAGAAAGCTATCGTGGACC
TCCTCTTCAAGACGAACCGGAAAGTTACCGTGAAACAGCTCAAAGAAGACTATTTCAAAAAGATTGAATG
TTTCGACTCTGTTGAAATCAGCGGAGTGGAGGATCGCTTCAACGCATCCCTGGGAACGTATCACGATCTC
CTGAAAATCATTAAAGACAAGGACTTCCTGGACAATGAGGAGAACGAGGACATTCTTGAGGACATTGTCC
TCACCCTTACGTTGTTTGAAGATAGGGAGATGATTGAAGAACGCTTGAAAACTTACGCTCATCTCTTCGA
CGACAAAGTCATGAAACAGCTCAAGAGGCGCCGATATACAGGATGGGGGCGGCTGTCAAGAAAACTGATC
AATGGGATCCGAGACAAGCAGAGTGGAAAGACAATCCTGGATTTTCTTAAGTCCGATGGATTTGCCAACC
GGAACTTCATGCAGTTGATCCATGATGACTCTCTCACCTTTAAGGAGGACATCCAGAAAGCACAAGTTTC
TGGCCAGGGGGACAGTCTTCACGAGCACATCGCTAATCTTGCAGGTAGCCCAGCTATCAAAAAGGGAATA
CTGCAGACCGTTAAGGTCGTGGATGAACTCGTCAAAGTAATGGGAAGGCATAAGCCCGAGAATATCGTTA
TCGAGATGGCCCGAGAGAACCAAACTACCCAGAAGGGACAGAAGAACAGTAGGGAAAGGATGAAGAGGAT
TGAAGAGGGTATAAAAGAACTGGGGTCCCAAATCCTTAAGGAACACCCAGTTGAAAACACCCAGCTTCAG
AATGAGAAGCTCTACCTGTACTACCTGCAGAACGGCAGGGACATGTACGTGGATCAGGAACTGGACATCA
ATCGGCTCTCCGACTACGACGTGGATCATATCGTGCCCCAGTCTTTTCTCAAAGATGATTCTATTGATAA
TAAAGTGTTGACAAGATCCGATAAAAATAGAGGGAAGAGTGATAACGTCCCCTCAGAAGAAGTTGTCAAG
AAAATGAAAAATTATTGGCGGCAGCTGCTGAACGCCAAACTGATCACACAACGGAAGTTCGATAATCTGA
CTAAGGCTGAACGAGGTGGCCTGTCTGAGTTGGATAAAGCCGGCTTCATCAAAAGGCAGCTTGTTGAGAC
ACGCCAGATCACCAAGCACGTGGCCCAAATTCTCGATTCACGCATGAACACCAAGTACGATGAAAATGAC
AAACTGATTCGAGAGGTGAAAGTTATTACTCTGAAGTCTAAGCTGGTCTCAGATTTCAGAAAGGACTTTC
AGTTTTATAAGGTGAGAGAGATCAACAATTACCACCATGCGCATGATGCCTACCTGAATGCAGTGGTAGG
CACTGCACTTATCAAAAAATATCCCAAGCTTGAATCTGAATTTGTTTACGGAGACTATAAAGTGTACGAT
GTTAGGAAAATGATCGCAAAGTCTGAGCAGGAAATAGGCAAGGCCACCGCTAAGTACTTCTTTTACAGCA
ATATTATGAATTTTTTCAAGACCGAGATTACACTGGCCAATGGAGAGATTCGGAAGCGACCACTTATCGA
AACAAACGGAGAAACAGGAGAAATCGTGTGGGACAAGGGTAGGGATTTCGCGACAGTCCGGAAGGTCCTG
TCCATGCCGCAGGTGAACATCGTTAAAAAGACCGAAGTACAGACCGGAGGCTTCTCCAAGGAAAGTATCC
TCCCGAAAAGGAACAGCGACAAGCTGATCGCACGCAAAAAAGATTGGGACCCCAAGAAATACGGCGGATT
CGATTCTCCTACAGTCGCTTACAGTGTACTGGTTGTGGCCAAAGTGGAGAAAGGGAAGTCTAAAAAACTC
AAAAGCGTCAAGGAACTGCTGGGCATCACAATCATGGAGCGATCAAGCTTCGAAAAAAACCCCATCGACT
TTCTCGAGGCGAAAGGATATAAAGAGGTCAAAAAAGACCTCATCATTAAGCTTCCCAAGTACTCTCTCTT
TGAGCTTGAAAACGGCCGGAAACGAATGCTCGCTAGTGCGGGCGAGCTGCAGAAAGGTAACGAGCTGGCA
CTGCCCTCTAAATACGTTAATTTCTTGTATCTGGCCAGCCACTATGAAAAGCTCAAAGGGTCTCCCGAAG
ATAATGAGCAGAAGCAGCTGTTCGTGGAACAACACAAACACTACCTTGATGAGATCATCGAGCAAATAAG
CGAATTCTCCAAAAGAGTGATCCTCGCCGACGCTAACCTCGATAAGGTGCTTTCTGCTTACAATAAGCAC
AGGGATAAGCCCATCAGGGAGCAGGCAGAAAACATTATCCACTTGTTTACTCTGACCAACTTGGGCGCGC
CTGCAGCCTTCAAGTACTTCGACACCACCATAGACAGAAAGCGGTACACCTCTACAAAGGAGGTCCTGGA
CGCCACACTGATTCATCAGTCAATTACGGGGCTCTATGAAACAAGAATCGACCTCTCTCAGCTCGGTGGA
GACAGCGGCGGTTCCGGTGGATCCGGCGGAAGCACGAACCTGAGTGATATAATTGAAAAGGAAACCGGTA
AACAGCTCGTTATCCAGGAGTCGATCCTCATGCTGCCCGAGGAAGTCGAGGAAGTCATCGGTAACAAACC
GGAATCGGATATTCTGGTACATACGGCCTATGATGAATCCACCGATGAGAATGTAATGTTGTTGACATCG
GATGCACCGGAGTATAAGCCTTGGGCGCTCGTCATCCAGGACTCCAATGGCGAGAACAAGATTAAGATGC
TCTCCGGAGGATCCAAACGAACAGCTGACGGTAGTGAATTCGAACCAAAAAAAAAGCGCAAGGTATAATC
TAGAGGATCTTTGTGAAGGAACCTTACTTCTGTGGTGTGACATAATTGGACAAACTACCTACAGAGATTT
AAAGCTCTAAGGTAAATATAAAATTTTTAAGTGTATAATGTGTTAAACTACTGATTCTAATTGTTTGTGT
ATTTTAGATTCCAACCTATGGAACTGATGAATGGGAGCAGTGGTGGAATGCCTTTAATGAGGAAAACCTG
TTTTGCTCAGAAGAAATGCCATCTAGTGATGATGAGGCTACTGCTGACTCTCAACATTCTACTCCTCCAA
AAAAGAAGAGAAAGGTAGAAGACCCCAAGGACTTTCCTTCAGAATTGCTAAGTTTTTTGAGTCATGCTGT
GTTTAGTAATAGAACTCTTGCTTGCTTTGCTATTTACACCACAAAGGAAAAAGCTGCACTGCTATACAAG
AAAATTATGGAAAAATATTTGATGTATAGTGCCTTGACTAGAGATCATAATCAGCCATACCACATTTGTA
GAGGTTTTACTTGCTTTAAAAAACCTCCCACACCTCCCCCTGAACCTGAAACATAAAATGAATGCAATTG
TTGTTGTTAACTTGTTTATTGCAGCTTATAATGGTTACAAATAAAGCAATAGCATCACAAATTTCACAAA
TAAAGCATTTTTTTCACTGCATTCTAGTTGTGGTTTGTCCAAACTCATCAATGTATCTTATCATGTCTGG
ATCCACTAGTGTCGACGATGTAGGTCACGGTCTCGAAGCCGCGGTGCGGGTGCCAGGGCGTGCCCTTGGG
CTCCCCGGGCGCGTACTCCACCTCACCCATCTGGTCCATCATGATGAACGGGTCGAGGTGGCGGTAGTTG
ATCCCGGCGAACGCGCGGCGCACCGGGAAGCCCTCGCCCTCGAAACCGCTGGGCGCGGTGGTCACGGTGA
GCACGGGACGTGCGACGGCGTCGGCGGGTGCGGATACGCGGGGCAGCGTCAGCGGGTTCTCGACGGTCAC
GGCGGGCATGTCGACACTAGTTCTAGCCAGCTTTTGTTCCCTTTAGTGAGGGTTAATTTCGAGCTTGGCG
TAATCATGGTCATAGCTGTTTCCTGTGTGAAATTGTTATCCGCTCACAATTCCACACAACATACGAGCCG
GAAGCATAAAGTGTAAAGCCTGGGGTGCCTAATGAGTGAGCTAACTCACATTAATTGCGTTGCGCTCACT
GCCCGCTTTCCAGTCGGGAAACCTGTCGTGCCAGCTGCATTAATGAATCGGCCAACGCGCGGGGAGAGGC
GGTTTGCGTATTGGGCGCTCTTCCGCTTCCTCGCTCACTGACTCGCTGCGCTCGGTCGTTCGGCTGCGGC
GAGCGGTATCAGCTCACTCAAAGGCGGTAATACGGTTATCCACAGAATCAGGGGATAACGCAGGAAAGAA
CATGTGAGCAAAAGGCCAGCAAAAGGCCAGGAACCGTAAAAAGGCCGCGTTGCTGGCGTTTTTCCATAGG
CTCCGCCCCCCTGACGAGCATCACAAAAATCGACGCTCAAGTCAGAGGTGGCGAAACCCGACAGGACTAT
AAAGATACCAGGCGTTTCCCCCTGGAAGCTCCCTCGTGCGCTCTCCTGTTCCGACCCTGCCGCTTACCGG
ATACCTGTCCGCCTTTCTCCCTTCGGGAAGCGTGGCGCTTTCTCATAGCTCACGCTGTAGGTATCTCAGT
TCGGTGTAGGTCGTTCGCTCCAAGCTGGGCTGTGTGCACGAACCCCCCGTTCAGCCCGACCGCTGCGCCT
TATCCGGTAACTATCGTCTTGAGTCCAACCCGGTAAGACACGACTTATCGCCACTGGCAGCAGCCACTGG
TAACAGGATTAGCAGAGCGAGGTATGTAGGCGGTGCTACAGAGTTCTTGAAGTGGTGGCCTAACTACGGC
TACACTAGAAGGACAGTATTTGGTATCTGCGCTCTGCTGAAGCCAGTTACCTTCGGAAAAAGAGTTGGTA
GCTCTTGATCCGGCAAACAAACCACCGCTGGTAGCGGTGGTTTTTTTGTTTGCAAGCAGCAGATTACGCG
CAGAAAAAAAGGATCTCAAGAAGATCCTTTGATCTTTTCTACGGGGTCTGACGCTCAGTGGAACGAAAAC
TCACGTTAAGGGATTTTGGTCATGAGATTATCAAAAAGGATCTTCACCTAGATCCTTTTAAATTAAAAAT
GAAGTTTTAAATCAATCTAAAGTATATATGAGTAAACTTGGTCTGACAGTTACCAATGCTTAATCAGTGA
GGCACCTATCTCAGCGATCTGTCTATTTCGTTCATCCATAGTTGCCTGACTCCCCGTCGTGTAGATAACT
ACGATACGGGAGGGCTTACCATCTGGCCCCAGTGCTGCAATGATACCGCGAGACCCACGCTCACCGGCTC
CAGATTTATCAGCAATAAACCAGCCAGCCGGAAGGGCCGAGCGCAGAAGTGGTCCTGCAACTTTATCCGC
CTCCATCCAGTCTATTAATTGTTGCCGGGAAGCTAGAGTAAGTAGTTCGCCAGTTAATAGTTTGCGCAAC
GTTGTTGCCATTGCTACAGGCATCGTGGTGTCACGCTCGTCGTTTGGTATGGCTTCATTCAGCTCCGGTT
CCCAACGATCAAGGCGAGTTACATGATCCCCCATGTTGTGCAAAAAAGCGGTTAGCTCCTTCGGTCCTCC
GATCGTTGTCAGAAGTAAGTTGGCCGCAGTGTTATCACTCATGGTTATGGCAGCACTGCATAATTCTCTT
ACTGTCATGCCATCCGTAAGATGCTTTTCTGTGACTGGTGAGTACTCAACCAAGTCATTCTGAGAATAGT
GTATGCGGCGACCGAGTTGCTCTTGCCCGGCGTCAATACGGGATAATACCGCGCCACATAGCAGAACTTT
AAAAGTGCTCATCATTGGAAAACGTTCTTCGGGGCGAAAACTCTCAAGGATCTTACCGCTGTTGAGATCC
AGTTCGATGTAACCCACTCGTGCACCCAACTGATCTTCAGCATCTTTTACTTTCACCAGCGTTTCTGGGT
GAGCAAAAACAGGAAGGCAAAATGCCGCAAAAAAGGGAATAAGGGCGACACGGAAATGTTGAATACTCAT
ACTCTTCCTTTTTCAATATTATTGAAGCATTTATCAGGGTTATTGTCTCATGAGCGGATACATATTTGAA
TGTATTTAGAAAAATAAACAAATAGGGGTTCCGCGCACATTTCCCCGAAAAGTGCCAC
