Features (pLannotate 1.2.2; 36 found; start..end, strand, type, name):
    540..1400    -  CDS            AmpR: β-lactamase; bla; confers resistance to ampicillin, carbenicillin, and related antibiotics
   1401..1505    -  promoter       AmpR promoter: bla
   1558..1986    -  rep_origin     f1 ori (sequence partly withheld): f1 bacteriophage origin of replication; arrow indicates direction of (+) strand synthesis
   1990..2147    -  CDS            lacZα (fragment): LacZα fragment of β-galactosidase; lacZ fragment
   2150..2168    +  promoter       T7 promoter: promoter for bacteriophage T7 RNA polymerase
   2193..6329    +  gene           mini-white: white; This modified version of the white gene lacks part of the first intron.
   6336..6369    -  protein_bind   loxP: Cre-mediated recombination occurs in the 8-bp core sequence (GCATACAT). Cre recombinase
   6382..6403    -  misc_feature   MCS (fragment): pUC18/19 multiple cloning site
   6402..6496    +  protein_bind   5X UAS: five tandem copies of the "ScaI site" 17-mer CGGAGTACTGTCCTCCG, an upstream activating sequence (UAS) that efficiently binds yeast Gal4 (Webster et al., 1988; Pfeiffer et al., 2010) GAL4
   6515..6753    +  promoter       hsp70 promoter: Drosophila melanogaster hsp70Bb promoter
   6787..6820    -  protein_bind   FRT (minimal): supports FLP-mediated excision but not integration (Turan and Bode, 2011) FLP recombinase from the Saccharomyces cerevisiae 2μ plasmid
   6825..7541    +  CDS            mEGFP: mEGFP is a basic (constitutively fluorescent) green fluorescent protein published in 2002, derived from Aequorea victoria. It has moderate acid sensitivity.
   7573..7647    +  CDS            small t antigen (fragment): SV40 (simian virus 40) small t antigen
   7649..7714    +  intron         small t intron: SV40 (simian virus 40) small t antigen intron
   7844..7864    +  CDS            SV40 NLS: nuclear localization signal of SV40 (simian virus 40) large T antigen
   7871..8005    +  CDS            LT_POVHA (fragment): Protein inferred from homology: Swiss-Prot protein existence level 3. Isoform large T antigen is a key early protein essential for both driving viral replication and inducing cellular transformation. Plays a role in viral genome replication by driving entry of quiescent cells into the cell cycle and by autoregulating the synthesis of viral early mRNA. Displays highly oncogenic activities by corrupting the host cellular checkpoint mechanisms that guard cell division and the transcription, replication, and repair of DNA. Participates in the modulation of cellular gene expression preceeding viral
   8030..8113    +  CDS            large T antigen (fragment): large T antigen from SV40 (simian virus 40)
   8136..8270    +  polyA_signal   SV40 poly(A) signal: SV40 polyadenylation signal
   8288..8321    -  protein_bind   FRT (minimal): supports FLP-mediated excision but not integration (Turan and Bode, 2011) FLP recombinase from the Saccharomyces cerevisiae 2μ plasmid
   8332..8394    +  CDS            VN155(I152L) (fragment): improved N-terminal fragment of mVenus for use in bimolecular fluorescence complementation (BiFC) (Kodama and Hu, 2010)
   8401..8441    -  CDS            VN155(I152L) (fragment): improved N-terminal fragment of mVenus for use in bimolecular fluorescence complementation (BiFC) (Kodama and Hu, 2010)
   9243..13343   +  CDS            Cas9: Cas9 (Csn1) endonuclease from the Streptococcus pyogenes Type II CRISPR/Cas system generates RNA-guided double strand breaks in DNA
  13374..13622   +  CDS            UGI: UNGI_BPPB2 - Experimental evidence at protein level: Swiss-Prot protein existence level 1. This protein binds specifically and reversibly to the host uracil-DNA glycosylase, preventing removal of uracil residues from PBS2 DNA by the host uracil-excision repair system. From Bacillus phage PBS2 (Bacteriophage PBS2).
  13696..13770   +  CDS            small t antigen (fragment): SV40 (simian virus 40) small t antigen
  13772..13837   +  intron         small t intron: SV40 (simian virus 40) small t antigen intron
  13967..13987   +  CDS            SV40 NLS: nuclear localization signal of SV40 (simian virus 40) large T antigen
  13994..14128   +  CDS            LT_POVHA (fragment): Protein inferred from homology: Swiss-Prot protein existence level 3. Isoform large T antigen is a key early protein essential for both driving viral replication and inducing cellular transformation. Plays a role in viral genome replication by driving entry of quiescent cells into the cell cycle and by autoregulating the synthesis of viral early mRNA. Displays highly oncogenic activities by corrupting the host cellular checkpoint mechanisms that guard cell division and the transcription, replication, and repair of DNA. Participates in the modulation of cellular gene expression preceeding viral
  14153..14236   +  CDS            large T antigen (fragment): large T antigen from SV40 (simian virus 40)
  14259..14393   +  polyA_signal   SV40 poly(A) signal: SV40 polyadenylation signal
  14422..14491   +  protein_bind   attB: attB site for the φC31 integrase (Groth et al., 2000) phage φC31 integrase
  14710..14728   -  promoter       T3 promoter: promoter for bacteriophage T3 RNA polymerase
  14771..14793   -  protein_bind   lac operator (fragment): The lac repressor binds to the lac operator to inhibit transcription in E. coli. This inhibition can be relieved by adding lactose or isopropyl-β-D-thiogalactopyranoside (IPTG). lac repressor encoded by lacI
  14797..14827   -  promoter       lac promoter: promoter for the E. coli lac operon
  14842..14863   -  protein_bind   CAP binding site: CAP binding activates transcription in the presence of cAMP. E. coli catabolite activator protein
  14876..14968   -  CDS            lacI (fragment): lac repressor; lacI; The lac repressor binds to the lac operator to inhibit transcription in E. coli. This inhibition can be relieved by adding lactose or isopropyl-β-D-thiogalactopyranoside (IPTG).
  15151..369     -  rep_origin     ori (across the origin): high-copy-number ColE1/pMB1/pBR322/pUC origin of replication
>Addgene plasmid #205152 | pUAS-FRT-GFP-FRT-uM-dCBEevoCDA1 | addgene full sequence | sequence record 407311 | Addgene NGS Result
TCGGTGTAGGTCGTTCGCTCCAAGCTGGGCTGTGTGCACGAACCCCCCGTTCAGCCCGACCGCTGCGCCT
TATCCGGTAACTATCGTCTTGAGTCCAACCCGGTAAGACACGACTTATCGCCACTGGCAGCAGCCACTGG
TAACAGGATTAGCAGAGCGAGGTATGTAGGCGGTGCTACAGAGTTCTTGAAGTGGTGGCCTAACTACGGC
TACACTAGAAGGACAGTATTTGGTATCTGCGCTCTGCTGAAGCCAGTTACCTTCGGAAAAAGAGTTGGTA
GCTCTTGATCCGGCAAACAAACCACCGCTGGTAGCGGTGGTTTTTTTGTTTGCAAGCAGCAGATTACGCG
CAGAAAAAAAGGATCTCAAGAAGATCCTTTGATCTTTTCTACGGGGTCTGACGCTCAGTGGAACGAAAAC
TCACGTTAAGGGATTTTGGTCATGAGATTATCAAAAAGGATCTTCACCTAGATCCTTTTAAATTAAAAAT
GAAGTTTTAAATCAATCTAAAGTATATATGAGTAAACTTGGTCTGACAGTTACCAATGCTTAATCAGTGA
GGCACCTATCTCAGCGATCTGTCTATTTCGTTCATCCATAGTTGCCTGACTCCCCGTCGTGTAGATAACT
ACGATACGGGAGGGCTTACCATCTGGCCCCAGTGCTGCAATGATACCGCGAGACCCACGCTCACCGGCTC
CAGATTTATCAGCAATAAACCAGCCAGCCGGAAGGGCCGAGCGCAGAAGTGGTCCTGCAACTTTATCCGC
CTCCATCCAGTCTATTAATTGTTGCCGGGAAGCTAGAGTAAGTAGTTCGCCAGTTAATAGTTTGCGCAAC
GTTGTTGCCATTGCTACAGGCATCGTGGTGTCACGCTCGTCGTTTGGTATGGCTTCATTCAGCTCCGGTT
CCCAACGATCAAGGCGAGTTACATGATCCCCCATGTTGTGCAAAAAAGCGGTTAGCTCCTTCGGTCCTCC
GATCGTTGTCAGAAGTAAGTTGGCCGCAGTGTTATCACTCATGGTTATGGCAGCACTGCATAATTCTCTT
ACTGTCATGCCATCCGTAAGATGCTTTTCTGTGACTGGTGAGTACTCAACCAAGTCATTCTGAGAATAGT
GTATGCGGCGACCGAGTTGCTCTTGCCCGGCGTCAATACGGGATAATACCGCGCCACATAGCAGAACTTT
AAAAGTGCTCATCATTGGAAAACGTTCTTCGGGGCGAAAACTCTCAAGGATCTTACCGCTGTTGAGATCC
AGTTCGATGTAACCCACTCGTGCACCCAACTGATCTTCAGCATCTTTTACTTTCACCAGCGTTTCTGGGT
GAGCAAAAACAGGAAGGCAAAATGCCGCAAAAAAGGGAATAAGGGCGACACGGAAATGTTGAATACTCAT
ACTCTTCCTTTTTCAATATTATTGAAGCATTTATCAGGGTTATTGTCTCATGAGCGGATACATATTTGAA
TGTATTTAGAAAAATAAACAAATAGGGGTTCCGCGCACATTTCCCCGAAAAGTGCCACCTGAATTGTAAG
CGTTAATATTTTGTTAAAATTCGCGTTAAATTTTTGTTAAATCAGCTCATTTTTTAACCAATAGGCCGAA
ATCGGCAAAATCCCTTATAAATCAAAAGAATAGACCGAGATAGGGT
[37 nt withheld, positions 1657-1693]
AAAGAACGTGGACTCCAACGTCAAAGG
[49 nt withheld, positions 1721-1769]
T
[91 nt withheld, positions 1771-1861]
G
[124 nt withheld, positions 1863-1986]
CCATTCGCCATTCAGGCTGCGCAACTGTTGGGAAGGGCGATCGGTGCGGGCCTCTTCGCTATTACGCCAG
CTGGCGAAAGGGGGATGTGCTGCAAGGCGATTAAGTTGGGTAACGCCAGGGTTTTCCCAGTCACGACGTT
GTAAAACGACGGCCAGTGAATTGTAATACGACTCACTATAGGGCGAATTGGGTACGTACCGGGCCCCTAG
TATGTATGTAAGTTAATAAAACCCATTTTTGCGGAAAGTAGATAAAAAAAACATTTTTTTTTTTTACTGC
ACTGGATATCATTGAACTTATCTGATCAGTTTTAAATTTACTTCGATCCAAGGGTATTTGATGTACCAGG
TTCTTTCGATTACCTCTCACTCAAAATGACATTCCACTCAAAGTCAGCGCTGTTTGCCTCCTTCTCTGTC
CACAGAAATATCGCCGTCTCTTTCGCCGCTGCGTCCGCTATCTCTTTCGCCACCGTTTGTAGCGTTACGT
AGCGTCAATGTCCGCCTTCAGTTGCATTTTGTCAGCGGTTTCGTGACGAAGCTCCAAGCGGTTTACGCCA
TCAATTAAACACAAAGTGCTGTGCCAAAACTCCTCTCGCTTCTTATTTTTGTTTGTTTTTTGAGTGATTG
GGGTGGTGATTGGTTTTGGGTGGGTAAGCAGGGGAAAGTGTGAAAAATCCCGGCAATGGGCCAAGAGGAT
CAGGAGCTATTAATTCGCGGAGGCAGCAAACACCCATCTGCCGAGCATCTGAACAATGTGAGTAGTACAT
GTGCATACATCTTAAGTTCACTTGATCTATAGGAACTGCGATTGCAACATCAAATTGTCTGCGGCGTGAG
AACTGCGACCCACAAAAATCCCAAACCGCAATTGCACAAACAAATAGTGACACGAAACAGATTATTCTGG
TAGCTGTTCTCGCTATATAAGACAATTTTTGAGATCATATCATGATCAAGACATCTAAAGGCATTCATTT
TCGACTATATTCTTTTTTACAAAAAATATAACAACCAGATATTTTAAGCTGATCCTAGATGCACAAAAAA
TAAATAAAAGTATAAACCTACTTCGTAGGATACTTCGGGGTACTTTTTGTTCGGGGTTAGATGAGCATAA
CGCTTGTAGTTGATATTTGAGATCCCCTATCATTGCAGGGTGACAGCGGAGCGGCTTCGCAGAGCTGCAT
TAACCAGGGCTTCGGGCAGGCCAAAAACTACGGCACGCTCCGGCCACCCAGTCCGCCGGAGGACTCCGGT
TCAGGGAGCGGCCAACTAGCCGAGAACCTCACCTATGCCTGGCACAATATGGACATCTTTGGGGCGGTCA
ATCAGCCGGGCTCCGGATGGCGGCAGCTGGTCAACCGGACACGCGGACTATTCTGCAACGAGCGACACAT
ACCGGCGCCCAGGAAACATTTGCTCAAGAACGGTGAGTTTCTATTCGCAGTCGGCTGATCTGTGTGAAAT
CTTAATAAAGGGTCCAATTACCAATTTGAAACTCAGTTTGCGGCGTGGCCTATCCGGGCGAACTTTTGGC
CGTGATGGGCAGTTCCGGTGCCGGAAAGACGACCCTGCTGAATGCCCTTGCCTTTCGATCGCCGCAGGGC
ATCCAAGTATCGCCATCCGGGATGCGACTGCTCAATGGCCAACCTGTGGACGCCAAGGAGATGCAGGCCA
GGTGCGCCTATGTCCAGCAGGATGACCTCTTTATCGGCTCCCTAACGGCCAGGGAACACCTGATTTTCCA
GGCCATGGTGCGGATGCCACGACATCTGACCTATCGGCAGCGAGTGGCCCGCGTGGATCAGGTGATCCAG
GAGCTTTCGCTCAGCAAATGTCAGCACACGATCATCGGTGTGCCCGGCAGGGTGAAAGGTCTGTCCGGCG
GAGAAAGGAAGCGTCTGGCATTCGCCTCCGAGGCACTAACCGATCCGCCGCTTCTGATCTGCGATGAGCC
CACCTCCGGACTGGACTCATTTACCGCCCACAGCGTCGTCCAGGTGCTGAAGAAGCTGTCGCAGAAGGGC
AAGACCGTCATCCTGACCATTCATCAGCCGTCTTCCGAGCTGTTTGAGCTCTTTGACAAGATCCTTCTGA
TGGCCGAGGGCAGGGTAGCTTTCTTGGGCACTCCCAGCGAAGCCGTCGACTTCTTTTCCTAGTGAGTTCG
ATGTGTTTATTAAGGGTATCTAGCATTACATTACATCTCAACTCCTATCCAGCGTGGGTGCCCAGTGTCC
TACCAACTACAATCCGGCGGACTTTTACGTACAGGTGTTGGCCGTTGTGCCCGGACGGGAGATCGAGTCC
CGTGATCGGATCGCCAAGATATGCGACAATTTTGCTATTAGCAAAGTAGCCCGGGATATGGAGCAGTTGT
TGGCCACCAAAAATTTGGAGAAGCCACTGGAGCAGCCGGAGAATGGGTACACCTACAAGGCCACCTGGTT
CATGCAGTTCCGGGCGGTCCTGTGGCGATCCTGGCTGTCGGTGCTCAAGGAACCACTCCTCGTAAAAGTG
CGACTTATTCAGACAACGGTGAGTGGTTCCAGTGGAAACAAATGATATAACGCTTACAATTCTTGGAAAC
AAATTCGCTAGATTTTAGTTAGAATTGCCTGATTCCACACCCTTCTTAGTTTTTTTCAATGAGATGTATA
GTTTATAGTTTTGCAGAAAATAAATAAATTTCATTTAACTCGCGAACATGTTGAAGATATGAATATTAAT
GAGATGCGAGTAACATTTTAATTTGCAGATGGTTGCCATCTTGATTGGCCTCATCTTTTTGGGCCAACAA
CTCACGCAAGTGGGCGTGATGAATATCAACGGAGCCATCTTCCTCTTCCTGACCAACATGACCTTTCAAA
ACGTCTTTGCCACGATAAATGTAAGTCTTGTTTAGAATACATTTGCATATTAATAATTTACTAACTTTCT
AATGAATCGATTCGATTTAGGTGTTCACCTCAGAGCTGCCAGTTTTTATGAGGGAGGCCCGAAGTCGACT
TTATCGCTGTGACACATACTTTCTGGGCAAAACGATTGCCGAATTACCGCTTTTTCTCACAGTGCCACTG
GTCTTCACGGCGATTGCCTATCCGATGATCGGACTGCGGGCCGGAGTGCTGCACTTCTTCAACTGCCTGG
CGCTGGTCACTCTGGTGGCCAATGTGTCAACGTCCTTCGGATATCTAATATCCTGCGCCAGCTCCTCGAC
CTCGATGGCGCTGTCTGTGGGTCCGCCGGTTATCATACCATTCCTGCTCTTTGGCGGCTTCTTCTTGAAC
TCGGGCTCGGTGCCAGTATACCTCAAATGGTTGTCGTACCTCTCATGGTTCCGTTACGCCAACGAGGGTC
TGCTGATTAACCAATGGGCGGACGTGGAGCCGGGCGAAATTAGCTGCACATCGTCGAACACCACGTGCCC
CAGTTCGGGCAAGGTCATCCTGGAGACGCTTAACTTCTCCGCCGCCGATCTGCCGCTGGACTACGTGGGT
CTGGCCATTCTCATCGTGAGCTTCCGGGTGCTCGCATATCTGGCTCTAAGACTTCGGGCCCGACGCAAGG
AGTAGCCGACATATATCCGAAATAACTGCTTGTTTTTTTTTTTTACCATTATTACCATCGTGTTTACTGT
TTATTGCCCCCTCAAAAAGCTAATGTAATTATATTTGTGCCAATAAAAACAAGATATGACCTATAGAATA
CAAGTATTTCCCCTTCGAACATCCCCACAAGTAGACTTTGGATTTGTCTTCTAACCAAAAGACTTACACA
CCTGCATACCTTACATCAAAAACTCGTTTATCGCTACATAAAACACCGGGATATATTTTTTATATACATA
CTTTTCAAATCGCGCGCCCTCTTCATAATTCACCTCCACCACACCACGTTTCGTAGTTGCTCTTTCGCTG
TCTCCCACCCGCTCTCCGCAACACATTCACCTTTTGTTCGACGACCTTGGAGCGACTGTCGTTAGTTCCG
CGCGATTCGGTTCGCTCAAATGGTTCCGAGTGGTTCATTTCGTCTCAATAGAAATTAGTAATAAATATTT
GTATGTACAATTTATTTGCTCCAATATATTTGTATATATTTCCCTCACAGCTATATTTATTCTAATTTAA
TATTATGACTTTTTAAGGTAATTTTTTGTGACCTGTTCGGAGTGATTAGCGTTACAATTTGAACTGAAAG
TGACATCCAGTGTTTGTTCCTTGTGTAGATGCATCTCAAAAAAATGGTGGGCATAATAGTGTTGTTTATA
TATATCAAAAATAACAACTATAATAATAAGAATACATTTAATTTAGAAAATGCTTGGATTTCACTGGAAC
TAGGCTAGCATAACTTCGTATAATGTATGCTATACGAAGTTATGCTAGCGGATCCAAGCTTGCATGCCTG
CAGGTCGGAGTACTGTCCTCCGAGCGGAGTACTGTCCTCCGAGCGGAGTACTGTCCTCCGAGCGGAGTAC
TGTCCTCCGAGCGGAGTACTGTCCTCCGAGCGGAGACTCTAGCGAGCGCCGGAGTATAAATAGAGGCGCT
TCGTCTACGGAGCGACAATTCAATTCAAACAAGCAAAGTGAACACGTCGCTAAGCGAAAGCTAAGCAAAT
AAACAAGCGCAGCTGAACAAGCTAAACAATCTGCAGTAAAGTGCAAGTTAAAGTGAATCAATTAAAAGTA
ACCAGCAACCAAGTAAATCAACTGCAACTACTGAAATCTGCCAAGAAGTAATTATTGAATACAAGAAGAG
AACTCTGAATAGGGAATTGGGAAGGTACCGCATACCAAACGAAGTTCCTATACTTTCTAGAGAATAGGAA
CTTCCAAAATGGTGAGCAAGGGCGAGGAGCTGTTCACCGGGGTGGTGCCCATCCTGGTCGAGCTGGACGG
CGACGTAAACGGCCACAAGTTCAGCGTGTCCGGCGAGGGCGAGGGCGATGCCACCTACGGCAAGCTGACC
CTGAAGTTCATCTGCACCACCGGCAAGCTGCCCGTGCCCTGGCCCACCCTCGTGACCACCCTGACCTACG
GCGTGCAGTGCTTCAGCCGCTACCCCGACCACATGAAGCAGCACGACTTCTTCAAGTCCGCCATGCCCGA
AGGCTACGTCCAGGAGCGCACCATCTTCTTCAAGGACGACGGCAACTACAAGACCCGCGCCGAGGTGAAG
TTCGAGGGCGACACCCTGGTGAACCGCATCGAGCTGAAGGGCATCGACTTCAAGGAGGACGGCAACATCC
TGGGGCACAAGCTGGAGTACAACTACAACAGCCACAACGTCTATATCATGGCCGACAAGCAGAAGAACGG
CATCAAGGTGAACTTCAAGATCCGCCACAACATCGAGGACGGCAGCGTGCAGCTCGCCGACCACTACCAG
CAGAACACCCCCATCGGCGACGGCCCCGTGCTGCTGCCCGACAACCACTACCTGAGCACCCAGTCCAAGC
TGAGCAAAGACCCCAACGAGAAGCGCGATCACATGGTCCTGCTGGAGTTCGTGACCGCCGCCGGGATCAC
TCTCGGCATGGACGAGCTGTACAAGCCGCGGCCCGAGAAGCGTAAACAGGAATAAGGATCTTTGTGAAGG
AACCTTACTTCTGTGGTGTGACATAATTGGACAAACTACCTACAGAGATTTAAAGCTCTAAGGTAAATAT
AAAATTTTTAAGTGTATAATGTGTTAAACTACTGATTCTAATTGTTTGTGTATTTTAGATTCCAACCTAT
GGAACTGATGAATGGGAGCAGTGGTGGAATGCCTTTAATGAGGAAAACCTGTTTTGCTCAGAAGAAATGC
CATCTAGTGATGATGAGGCTACTGCTGACTCTCAACATTCTACTCCTCCAAAAAAGAAGAGAAAGGTAGA
AGACCCCAAGGACTTTCCTTCAGAATTGCTAAGTTTTTTGAGTCATGCTGTGTTTAGTAATAGAACTCTT
GCTTGCTTTGCTATTTACACCACAAAGGAAAAAGCTGCACTGCTATACAAGAAAATTATGGAAAAATATT
TGATGTATAGTGCCTTGACTAGAGATCATAATCAGCCATACCACATTTGTAGAGGTTTTACTTGCTTTAA
AAAACCTCCCACACCTCCCCCTGAACCTGAAACATAAAATGAATGCAATTGTTGTTGTTAACTTGTTTAT
TGCAGCTTATAATGGTTACAAATAAAGCAATAGCATCACAAATTTCACAAATAAAGCATTTTTTTCACTG
CATTCTAGTTGTGGTTTGTCCAAACTCATCAATGTATCTTATCATGTCTGGATCACTAGTGATCTGGCCG
GGAAGTTCCTATACTTTCTAGAGAATAGGAACTTCGAATTCCAACATGGTGAGCAAGGGCGAGGAGCTGT
TCACCGGGGTGGTGCCCATCCTGGTCGAGCTGGACGGCTCTAGAGCCCTCGCCGGACACGCTGAACTTGT
GGCCGTTTACGTCGCTAGATAATAAGGTACCTTCCCACCATGAAACGGACAGCCGACGGAAGCGAGTTCG
AGTCACCAAAGAAGAAGCGGAAAGTCAGTACCGACGCCGAGTACGTGCGGATCCACGAGAAGCTGGATAT
CTATACATTCAAGAAGCAGTTTAGCAACAATAAGAAGTCCGTGTCTCACAGATGCTACGTGCTGTTCGAG
CTGAAGCGGAGAGGAGAGAGGCGCGCCTGTTTTTGGGGCTATGCCGTGAACAAGCCACAGTCTGGAACCG
AGAGGGGAATCCACGCAGAGATCTTCAGCATCAGGAAGGTGGAGGAGTACCTGCGCGACAACCCCGGCCA
GTTTACAATCAATTGGTATAGCTCCTGGAGCCCTTGCGCCGATTGTGCCGAGAAGATCCTGGAGTGGTAC
AACCAGGAGCTGAGGGGCAATGGCCACACCCTGAAGATCTGGGTGTGCAAGCTGTACTATGAGAAGAACG
CCAGGAATCAGATCGGCCTGTGGAACCTGCGCGACAATGGCGTGGGCCTGAACGTGATGGTGTCCGAGCA
CTATCAGTGCTGTCGCAAGATCTTTATCCAGTCTAGCCACAATCAGCTGAACGAGAATCGGTGGCTGGAG
AAGACACTGAAGAGAGCCGAGAAGCGGAGAAGCGAGCTGTCCATCATGTTTCAGGTGAAGATCCTGCACA
CCACAAAGTCTCCCGCCGTGTCTGGCGGATCTAGCGGAGGATCCTCTGGCAGCGAGACACCAGGAACAAG
CGAGTCAGCAACACCAGAGAGCAGTGGCGGCAGCAGCGGCGGCAGCGACAAGAAGTACTCCATTGGGCTC
GCCATCGGCACAAACAGCGTCGGCTGGGCCGTCATTACGGACGAGTACAAGGTGCCGAGCAAAAAATTCA
AAGTTCTGGGCAATACCGATCGCCACAGCATAAAGAAGAACCTCATTGGCGCCCTCCTGTTCGACTCCGG
GGAGACGGCCGAAGCCACGCGGCTCAAAAGAACAGCACGGCGCAGATATACCCGCAGAAAGAATCGGATC
TGCTACCTGCAGGAGATCTTTAGTAATGAGATGGCTAAGGTGGATGACTCTTTCTTCCATAGGCTGGAGG
AGTCCTTTTTGGTGGAGGAGGATAAAAAGCACGAGCGCCACCCAATCTTTGGCAATATCGTGGACGAGGT
GGCGTACCATGAAAAGTACCCAACCATATATCATCTGAGGAAGAAGCTTGTAGACAGTACTGATAAGGCT
GACTTGCGGTTGATCTATCTCGCGCTGGCGCATATGATCAAATTTCGGGGACACTTCCTCATCGAGGGGG
ACCTGAACCCAGACAACAGCGATGTCGACAAACTCTTTATCCAACTGGTTCAGACTTACAATCAGCTTTT
CGAAGAGAACCCGATCAACGCATCCGGAGTTGACGCCAAAGCAATCCTGAGCGCTAGGCTGTCCAAATCC
CGGCGGCTCGAAAACCTCATCGCACAGCTCCCTGGGGAGAAGAAGAACGGCCTGTTTGGTAATCTTATCG
CCCTGTCACTCGGGCTGACCCCCAACTTTAAATCTAACTTCGACCTGGCCGAAGATGCCAAGCTTCAACT
GAGCAAAGACACCTACGATGATGATCTCGACAATCTGCTGGCCCAGATCGGCGACCAGTACGCAGACCTT
TTTTTGGCGGCAAAGAACCTGTCAGACGCCATTCTGCTGAGTGATATTCTGCGAGTGAACACGGAGATCA
CCAAAGCTCCGCTGAGCGCTAGTATGATCAAGCGCTATGATGAGCACCACCAAGACTTGACTTTGCTGAA
GGCCCTTGTCAGACAGCAACTGCCTGAGAAGTACAAGGAAATTTTCTTCGATCAGTCTAAAAATGGCTAC
GCCGGATACATTGACGGCGGAGCAAGCCAGGAGGAATTTTACAAATTTATTAAGCCCATCTTGGAAAAAA
TGGACGGCACCGAGGAGCTGCTGGTAAAGCTTAACAGAGAAGATCTGTTGCGCAAACAGCGCACTTTCGA
CAATGGAAGCATCCCCCACCAGATTCACCTGGGCGAACTGCACGCTATCCTCAGGCGGCAAGAGGATTTC
TACCCCTTTTTGAAAGATAACAGGGAAAAGATTGAGAAAATCCTCACATTTCGGATACCCTACTATGTAG
GCCCCCTCGCCCGGGGAAATTCCAGATTCGCGTGGATGACTCGCAAATCAGAAGAGACCATCACTCCCTG
GAACTTCGAGGAAGTCGTGGATAAGGGGGCCTCTGCCCAGTCCTTCATCGAAAGGATGACTAACTTTGAT
AAAAATCTGCCTAACGAAAAGGTGCTTCCTAAACACTCTCTGCTGTACGAGTACTTCACAGTTTATAACG
AGCTCACCAAGGTCAAATACGTCACAGAAGGGATGAGAAAGCCAGCATTCCTGTCTGGAGAGCAGAAGAA
AGCTATCGTGGACCTCCTCTTCAAGACGAACCGGAAAGTTACCGTGAAACAGCTCAAAGAAGACTATTTC
AAAAAGATTGAATGTTTCGACTCTGTTGAAATCAGCGGAGTGGAGGATCGCTTCAACGCATCCCTGGGAA
CGTATCACGATCTCCTGAAAATCATTAAAGACAAGGACTTCCTGGACAATGAGGAGAACGAGGACATTCT
TGAGGACATTGTCCTCACCCTTACGTTGTTTGAAGATAGGGAGATGATTGAAGAACGCTTGAAAACTTAC
GCTCATCTCTTCGACGACAAAGTCATGAAACAGCTCAAGAGGCGCCGATATACAGGATGGGGGCGGCTGT
CAAGAAAACTGATCAATGGGATCCGAGACAAGCAGAGTGGAAAGACAATCCTGGATTTTCTTAAGTCCGA
TGGATTTGCCAACCGGAACTTCATGCAGTTGATCCATGATGACTCTCTCACCTTTAAGGAGGACATCCAG
AAAGCACAAGTTTCTGGCCAGGGGGACAGTCTTCACGAGCACATCGCTAATCTTGCAGGTAGCCCAGCTA
TCAAAAAGGGAATACTGCAGACCGTTAAGGTCGTGGATGAACTCGTCAAAGTAATGGGAAGGCATAAGCC
CGAGAATATCGTTATCGAGATGGCCCGAGAGAACCAAACTACCCAGAAGGGACAGAAGAACAGTAGGGAA
AGGATGAAGAGGATTGAAGAGGGTATAAAAGAACTGGGGTCCCAAATCCTTAAGGAACACCCAGTTGAAA
ACACCCAGCTTCAGAATGAGAAGCTCTACCTGTACTACCTGCAGAACGGCAGGGACATGTACGTGGATCA
GGAACTGGACATCAATCGGCTCTCCGACTACGACGTGGATCATATCGTGCCCCAGTCTTTTCTCAAAGAT
GATTCTATTGATAATAAAGTGTTGACAAGATCCGATAAAAATAGAGGGAAGAGTGATAACGTCCCCTCAG
AAGAAGTTGTCAAGAAAATGAAAAATTATTGGCGGCAGCTGCTGAACGCCAAACTGATCACACAACGGAA
GTTCGATAATCTGACTAAGGCTGAACGAGGTGGCCTGTCTGAGTTGGATAAAGCCGGCTTCATCAAAAGG
CAGCTTGTTGAGACACGCCAGATCACCAAGCACGTGGCCCAAATTCTCGATTCACGCATGAACACCAAGT
ACGATGAAAATGACAAACTGATTCGAGAGGTGAAAGTTATTACTCTGAAGTCTAAGCTGGTCTCAGATTT
CAGAAAGGACTTTCAGTTTTATAAGGTGAGAGAGATCAACAATTACCACCATGCGCATGATGCCTACCTG
AATGCAGTGGTAGGCACTGCACTTATCAAAAAATATCCCAAGCTTGAATCTGAATTTGTTTACGGAGACT
ATAAAGTGTACGATGTTAGGAAAATGATCGCAAAGTCTGAGCAGGAAATAGGCAAGGCCACCGCTAAGTA
CTTCTTTTACAGCAATATTATGAATTTTTTCAAGACCGAGATTACACTGGCCAATGGAGAGATTCGGAAG
CGACCACTTATCGAAACAAACGGAGAAACAGGAGAAATCGTGTGGGACAAGGGTAGGGATTTCGCGACAG
TCCGGAAGGTCCTGTCCATGCCGCAGGTGAACATCGTTAAAAAGACCGAAGTACAGACCGGAGGCTTCTC
CAAGGAAAGTATCCTCCCGAAAAGGAACAGCGACAAGCTGATCGCACGCAAAAAAGATTGGGACCCCAAG
AAATACGGCGGATTCGATTCTCCTACAGTCGCTTACAGTGTACTGGTTGTGGCCAAAGTGGAGAAAGGGA
AGTCTAAAAAACTCAAAAGCGTCAAGGAACTGCTGGGCATCACAATCATGGAGCGATCAAGCTTCGAAAA
AAACCCCATCGACTTTCTCGAGGCGAAAGGATATAAAGAGGTCAAAAAAGACCTCATCATTAAGCTTCCC
AAGTACTCTCTCTTTGAGCTTGAAAACGGCCGGAAACGAATGCTCGCTAGTGCGGGCGAGCTGCAGAAAG
GTAACGAGCTGGCACTGCCCTCTAAATACGTTAATTTCTTGTATCTGGCCAGCCACTATGAAAAGCTCAA
AGGGTCTCCCGAAGATAATGAGCAGAAGCAGCTGTTCGTGGAACAACACAAACACTACCTTGATGAGATC
ATCGAGCAAATAAGCGAATTCTCCAAAAGAGTGATCCTCGCCGACGCTAACCTCGATAAGGTGCTTTCTG
CTTACAATAAGCACAGGGATAAGCCCATCAGGGAGCAGGCAGAAAACATTATCCACTTGTTTACTCTGAC
CAACTTGGGCGCGCCTGCAGCCTTCAAGTACTTCGACACCACCATAGACAGAAAGCGGTACACCTCTACA
AAGGAGGTCCTGGACGCCACACTGATTCATCAGTCAATTACGGGGCTCTATGAAACAAGAATCGACCTCT
CTCAGCTCGGTGGAGACAGCGGCGGTTCCGGTGGATCCGGCGGAAGCACGAACCTGAGTGATATAATTGA
AAAGGAAACCGGTAAACAGCTCGTTATCCAGGAGTCGATCCTCATGCTGCCCGAGGAAGTCGAGGAAGTC
ATCGGTAACAAACCGGAATCGGATATTCTGGTACATACGGCCTATGATGAATCCACCGATGAGAATGTAA
TGTTGTTGACATCGGATGCACCGGAGTATAAGCCTTGGGCGCTCGTCATCCAGGACTCCAATGGCGAGAA
CAAGATTAAGATGCTCTCCGGAGGATCCAAACGAACAGCTGACGGTAGTGAATTCGAACCAAAAAAAAAG
CGCAAGGTATAATCTAGAGGATCTTTGTGAAGGAACCTTACTTCTGTGGTGTGACATAATTGGACAAACT
ACCTACAGAGATTTAAAGCTCTAAGGTAAATATAAAATTTTTAAGTGTATAATGTGTTAAACTACTGATT
CTAATTGTTTGTGTATTTTAGATTCCAACCTATGGAACTGATGAATGGGAGCAGTGGTGGAATGCCTTTA
ATGAGGAAAACCTGTTTTGCTCAGAAGAAATGCCATCTAGTGATGATGAGGCTACTGCTGACTCTCAACA
TTCTACTCCTCCAAAAAAGAAGAGAAAGGTAGAAGACCCCAAGGACTTTCCTTCAGAATTGCTAAGTTTT
TTGAGTCATGCTGTGTTTAGTAATAGAACTCTTGCTTGCTTTGCTATTTACACCACAAAGGAAAAAGCTG
CACTGCTATACAAGAAAATTATGGAAAAATATTTGATGTATAGTGCCTTGACTAGAGATCATAATCAGCC
ATACCACATTTGTAGAGGTTTTACTTGCTTTAAAAAACCTCCCACACCTCCCCCTGAACCTGAAACATAA
AATGAATGCAATTGTTGTTGTTAACTTGTTTATTGCAGCTTATAATGGTTACAAATAAAGCAATAGCATC
ACAAATTTCACAAATAAAGCATTTTTTTCACTGCATTCTAGTTGTGGTTTGTCCAAACTCATCAATGTAT
CTTATCATGTCTGGATCCACTAGTGTCGACGATGTAGGTCACGGTCTCGAAGCCGCGGTGCGGGTGCCAG
GGCGTGCCCTTGGGCTCCCCGGGCGCGTACTCCACCTCACCCATCTGGTCCATCATGATGAACGGGTCGA
GGTGGCGGTAGTTGATCCCGGCGAACGCGCGGCGCACCGGGAAGCCCTCGCCCTCGAAACCGCTGGGCGC
GGTGGTCACGGTGAGCACGGGACGTGCGACGGCGTCGGCGGGTGCGGATACGCGGGGCAGCGTCAGCGGG
TTCTCGACGGTCACGGCGGGCATGTCGACACTAGTTCTAGCCAGCTTTTGTTCCCTTTAGTGAGGGTTAA
TTTCGAGCTTGGCGTAATCATGGTCATAGCTGTTTCCTGTGTGAAATTGTTATCCGCTCACAATTCCACA
CAACATACGAGCCGGAAGCATAAAGTGTAAAGCCTGGGGTGCCTAATGAGTGAGCTAACTCACATTAATT
GCGTTGCGCTCACTGCCCGCTTTCCAGTCGGGAAACCTGTCGTGCCAGCTGCATTAATGAATCGGCCAAC
GCGCGGGGAGAGGCGGTTTGCGTATTGGGCGCTCTTCCGCTTCCTCGCTCACTGACTCGCTGCGCTCGGT
CGTTCGGCTGCGGCGAGCGGTATCAGCTCACTCAAAGGCGGTAATACGGTTATCCACAGAATCAGGGGAT
AACGCAGGAAAGAACATGTGAGCAAAAGGCCAGCAAAAGGCCAGGAACCGTAAAAAGGCCGCGTTGCTGG
CGTTTTTCCATAGGCTCCGCCCCCCTGACGAGCATCACAAAAATCGACGCTCAAGTCAGAGGTGGCGAAA
CCCGACAGGACTATAAAGATACCAGGCGTTTCCCCCTGGAAGCTCCCTCGTGCGCTCTCCTGTTCCGACC
CTGCCGCTTACCGGATACCTGTCCGCCTTTCTCCCTTCGGGAAGCGTGGCGCTTTCTCATAGCTCACGCT
GTAGGTATCTCAGT
